Addgene plasmid #215675: pMS18
Purpose: Cas9 + guide plasmid for inserting ChrI split hygromycinR landing pad
Depositing lab: Patrick Phillips. Depositing organization: University of Oregon. Publication: Expansion of the split hygromycin toolkit for transgene insertion in Caenorhabditis elegans. Moerdyk-Schauwecker MJ, Jahahn EK, Munoz ZI, Robinson KJ, Phillips PC. MicroPubl Biol. 2024 Jan 29;2024:10.17912/micropub.biology.001091. doi: 10.17912/micropub.biology.001091. eCollection 2024. PubMed 38351905.
Backbone
  Vector backbone: pDD162
  Vector type: Worm Expression, CRISPR
Growth in bacteria
  Bacterial resistance: Ampicillin, 100 μg/mL
  Growth temperature: 37°C
  Growth strain: DH5alpha
  Copy number: High Copy
Gene/Insert
  Gene/Insert name: eef-1A.1p::Cas9 + U6p::GAAATCGCCGACTTGCGAGG (alt name: eft-3p::Cas9 + U6p::GAAATCGCCGACTTGCGAGG)
  gRNA/shRNA sequence: GAAATCGCCGACTTGCGAGG
  Species: C. elegans (nematode)
Terms and licenses: Academic/Nonprofit Terms; Industry Terms: Not Available to Industry
How to cite: pMS18 was a gift from Patrick Phillips (Addgene plasmid # 215675 ; http://n2t.net/addgene:215675 ; RRID:Addgene_215675)
