[The description below was written by a language model from this plasmid's Addgene catalogue record and pLannotate feature annotations shown in this document.]
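Description:
pMS18 is a worm-expression CRISPR plasmid built on the pDD162 backbone that supplies both Cas9 and a single guide RNA for genome editing in Caenorhabditis elegans. It is about 8.1 kb. In E. coli it is propagated as a high-copy plasmid through a ColE1/pUC-type origin and selected with ampicillin via the β-lactamase gene and its own promoter. Short remnants of lacZα, bom and rop also appear in the annotation. These are backbone leftovers rather than functional parts.

The payload consists of two expression units arranged in the same orientation. In the first, the eft-3 (eef-1A.1) promoter, taken from the C. elegans elongation factor 1α gene, drives Streptococcus pyogenes Cas9. This coding sequence is codon-optimized for the worm, contains synthetic introns, and is terminated by the tbb-2 (β-tubulin) terminator. The unit is flanked by attB4 and attB3 sites, which are Gateway recombination scars. In the second unit, the C. elegans U6 snRNA promoter (R07E5.16) transcribes a 20-nt targeting spacer joined to the standard S. pyogenes gRNA scaffold. The spacer fills the gap between the annotated promoter and scaffold.

According to the record, the guide directs Cas9 cutting at a chromosome I site so that a split hygromycin-resistance landing pad can be inserted there. The plasmid carries no repair template or landing pad sequence, so these would have to come from a separate donor. The record does not give the exact genomic coordinates of the target site. The construct forms part of a toolkit that extends split-hygromycin selection for transgene insertion in C. elegans.
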