Features (pLannotate 1.2.2; 14 found; start..end, strand, type, name):
    171..759     +  rep_origin     ori: high-copy-number ColE1/pMB1/pBR322/pUC origin of replication
    941..961     +  protein_bind   attB4: mutant version of attB; core recombination site for the Gateway® BP reaction BP Clonase™
    962..1561    +  promoter       eft-3 promoter: eft-3; promoter for the C. elegans elongation factor 1α gene (Mitrovich and Anderson, 2000)
   1578..5834    +  CDS            Cas9: S. pyogenes Cas9, codon optimized for C. elegans with synthetic introns
   5912..6235    +  terminator     tbb-2 terminator: tbb-2; transcription terminator for the C. elegans tubulin beta-2 gene
   6239..6259    -  protein_bind   attB3: mutant version of attB; core recombination site for the Gateway® BP reaction BP Clonase™
   6263..6304    +  CDS            lacZα (fragment): LacZα fragment of β-galactosidase; lacZ fragment
   6304..6653    +  promoter       CeU6 promoter: promoter for the C. elegans R07E5.16 U6 snRNA gene (Dickinson et al., 2013)
   6674..6749    +  misc_RNA       gRNA scaffold: guide RNA scaffold for the Streptococcus pyogenes CRISPR/Cas9 system
   6764..6830    +  CDS            lacZα (fragment): LacZα fragment of β-galactosidase; lacZ fragment
   6836..6935    -  misc_feature   bom (fragment): basis of mobility region from pBR322
   7037..7072    -  CDS            rop (fragment): Rop protein, which maintains plasmids at low copy number; rop
   7167..7271    +  promoter       AmpR promoter: bla
   7272..8132    +  CDS            AmpR: β-lactamase; bla; confers resistance to ampicillin, carbenicillin, and related antibiotics
>Addgene plasmid #215675 | pMS18 | addgene full sequence | sequence record 426566 | Addgene NGS Result
CTGTCAGACCAAGTTTACTCATATATACTTTAGATTGATTTAAAACTTCATTTTTAATTTAAAAGGATCT
AGGTGAAGATCCTTTTTGATAATCTCATGACCAAAATCCCTTAACGTGAGTTTTCGTTCCACTGAGCGTC
AGACCCCGTAGAAAAGATCAAAGGATCTTCTTGAGATCCTTTTTTTCTGCGCGTAATCTGCTGCTTGCAA
ACAAAAAAACCACCGCTACCAGCGGTGGTTTGTTTGCCGGATCAAGAGCTACCAACTCTTTTTCCGAAGG
TAACTGGCTTCAGCAGAGCGCAGATACCAAATACTGTTCTTCTAGTGTAGCCGTAGTTAGGCCACCACTT
CAAGAACTCTGTAGCACCGCCTACATACCTCGCTCTGCTAATCCTGTTACCAGTGGCTGCTGCCAGTGGC
GATAAGTCGTGTCTTACCGGGTTGGACTCAAGACGATAGTTACCGGATAAGGCGCAGCGGTCGGGCTGAA
CGGGGGGTTCGTGCACACAGCCCAGCTTGGAGCGAACGACCTACACCGAACTGAGATACCTACAGCGTGA
GCTATGAGAAAGCGCCACGCTTCCCGAAGGGAGAAAGGCGGACAGGTATCCGGTAAGCGGCAGGGTCGGA
ACAGGAGAGCGCACGAGGGAGCTTCCAGGGGGAAACGCCTGGTATCTTTATAGTCCTGTCGGGTTTCGCC
ACCTCTGACTTGAGCGTCGATTTTTGTGATGCTCGTCAGGGGGGCGGAGCCTATGGAAAAACGCCAGCAA
CGCGGCCTTTTTACGGTTCCTGGTCTTTTGCTGGCCTTTTGCTCACATGTTCTTTCCTGCGTTATCCCCT
GATTCTGTGGATAACCGTATTACCGCCTTTGAGTGAGCTGATACCAGCGGATAACAATTTCACACAGGAA
ACAGCTATGACCATGATTACGCCAAGCTATCAACTTTGTATAGAAAAGTTGGCACCTTTGGTCTTTTATT
GTCAACTTCCATTGGTTCTTCCATTGTTTCTGTTAAATTAATGAATTTTTCATAAAATAAAGACATTATA
CAATATAAAAATGAAGAATTTATTGAAAATAAACTGCCAGAGAGAAAAAGTATGCAACACTCCCGCCGAG
AGTGTTTGAAATGGTGTACGGTACATTTTCGTGCTAGGAGTTAGATGTGCAGGCAGCAACGAGAGGGGGA
GAGATTTTTTTGGGCCTTGTGAAATTAACGTGAGTTTTCTGGTCATCTGACTAATCATGTTGGTTTTTTG
TTGGTTTATTTTGTTTTTATCTTTGTTTTTATCCAGATTAGGAAATTTAAATTTTATGAATTTATAATGA
GGTCAAACATTCAGTCCCAGCGTTTTTCCTGTTCTCACTGTTTAGTCGAATTTTTATTTTAGGCTTTCAA
CAAATGTTCTAACTGTCTTATTTGTGACCTCACTTTTTATATTTTTTTAATTTTTAAAAATATTAGAAGT
TTCTAGGATAATTTTTTCGACTTTTATTCTCTCTACCGTCCGCACTCTTCTTACTTTTAAATTAAATTGT
TTTTTTTTCAGTTGGGAAACACTTTGCTCTAGAAAAAATGGACAAAAAATACAGCATCGGCCTTGACATC
GGAACGAACTCCGTCGGATGGGCCGTCATCACCGACGAGTACAAGGTCCCATCCAAGAAGTTCAAGGTCC
TCGGAAACACCGACCGTCACTCCATCAAGAAGAACCTCATCGGAGCCCTCCTCTTCGACTCCGGAGAGAC
CGCCGAGGCCACCCGTCTCAAGCGTACCGCCCGTCGTCGTTACACCCGTCGTAAGAACCGTATCTGCTAC
CTCCAAGAGATCTTCTCCAACGAGATGGCCAAGGTCGACGACTCCTTCTTCCACCGTCTCGAGGAGTCCT
TCCTCGTCGAGGAGGACAAGAAGCACGAGCGTCACCCAATCTTCGGAAACATCGTCGACGAGGTCGCCTA
CCACGAGAAGTACCCAACCATCTACCACCTCCGTAAGAAGCTCGTCGACTCCACCGACAAGGCCGACCTC
CGTCTCATCTACCTCGCCCTCGCCCACATGATCAAGTTCCGTGGACACTTCCTCATCGAGGGAGACCTCA
ACCCAGACAACTCCGACGTCGACAAGCTCTTCATCCAACTCGTCCAAACCTACAACCAACTCTTCGAGGA
GAACCCAATCAACGCCTCCGGAGTCGACGCCAAGGCCATCCTCTCCGCCCGTCTCTCCAAGTCCCGTCGT
CTCGAGAACCTCATCGCCCAACTCCCAGGAGAGAAGAAGAACGGACTCTTCGGAAACCTCATCGCCCTCT
CCCTCGGACTCACCCCAAACTTCAAGTCCAACTTCGACCTCGCCGAGGACGCCAAGCTCCAACTCTCCAA
GGACACCTACGACGACGACCTCGACAACCTCCTCGCCCAAATCGGAGACCAATACGCCGACCTCTTCCTC
GCCGCCAAGAACCTCTCCGACGCCATCCTCCTCTCCGACATCCTCCGTGTCAACACCGAGATCACCAAGG
CCCCACTCTCCGCCTCCATGATCAAGCGTTACGACGAGCACCACCAAGACCTCACCCTCCTCAAGGCCCT
CGTCCGTCAACAACTCCCAGAGAAGTACAAGGTAAGTTTAAACATATATATACTAACTAACCCTGATTAT
TTAAATTTTCAGGAGATCTTCTTCGACCAATCCAAGAACGGATACGCCGGATACATCGACGGAGGAGCCT
CCCAAGAGGAGTTCTACAAGTTCATCAAGCCAATCCTCGAGAAGATGGACGGAACCGAGGAGCTCCTCGT
CAAGCTCAACCGTGAGGACCTCCTCCGTAAGCAACGTACCTTCGACAACGGATCCATCCCACACCAAATC
CACCTCGGAGAGCTCCACGCCATCCTCCGTCGTCAAGAGGACTTCTACCCATTCCTCAAGGACAACCGTG
AGAAGATCGAGAAGATCCTCACCTTCCGTATCCCATACTACGTCGGACCACTCGCCCGTGGAAACTCCCG
TTTCGCCTGGATGACCCGTAAGTCCGAGGAGACCATCACCCCATGGAACTTCGAGGAGGTCGTCGACAAG
GGAGCCTCCGCCCAATCCTTCATCGAGCGTATGACCAACTTCGACAAGAACCTCCCAAACGAGAAGGTCC
TCCCAAAGCACTCCCTCCTCTACGAGTACTTCACCGTCTACAACGAGCTCACCAAGGTCAAGTACGTCAC
CGAGGGAATGCGTAAGCCAGCCTTCCTCTCCGGAGAGCAAAAGAAGGCCATCGTCGACCTCCTCTTCAAG
ACCAACCGTAAGGTCACCGTCAAGCAACTCAAGGAGGACTACTTCAAGAAGATCGAGTGCTTCGACTCCG
TCGAGATCTCCGGAGTCGAGGACCGTTTCAACGCCTCCCTCGGAACCTACCACGACCTCCTCAAGATCAT
CAAGGACAAGGACTTCCTCGACAACGAGGAGAACGAGGACATCCTCGAGGACATCGTCCTCACCCTCACC
CTCTTCGAGGACCGTGAGATGATCGAGGAGCGTCTCAAGACCTACGCCCACCTCTTCGACGACAAGGTCA
TGAAGCAGCTTAAGCGTCGTCGTTACACCGGATGGGGACGTCTCTCCCGTAAGCTCATCAACGGAATCCG
TGACAAGCAATCCGGAAAGACCATCCTCGACTTCCTCAAGTCCGACGGATTCGCCAACCGTAACTTCATG
CAACTCATCCACGACGACTCCCTCACCTTCAAGGTAAGTTTAAACAGTTCGGTACTAACTAACCATACAT
ATTTAAATTTTCAGGAGGACATCCAAAAGGCCCAAGTCTCCGGACAAGGAGACTCCCTCCACGAGCACAT
CGCCAACCTCGCCGGATCCCCAGCCATCAAGAAGGGAATCCTCCAAACCGTCAAGGTCGTCGACGAGCTC
GTCAAGGTCATGGGACGTCACAAGCCAGAGAACATCGTCATCGAGATGGCCCGTGAGAACCAAACCACCC
AAAAGGGACAAAAGAACTCCCGTGAGCGTATGAAGCGTATCGAGGAGGGAATCAAGGAGCTCGGATCCCA
AATCCTCAAGGAGCACCCAGTCGAGAACACCCAACTCCAAAACGAGAAGCTCTACCTCTACTACCTCCAA
AACGGACGTGACATGTACGTCGACCAAGAGCTCGACATCAACCGTCTCTCCGACTACGACGTCGACCACA
TCGTCCCACAATCCTTCCTCAAGGACGACTCCATCGACAACAAGGTCCTCACCCGTTCCGACAAGAACCG
TGGAAAGTCCGACAACGTCCCATCCGAGGAGGTCGTCAAGAAGATGAAGAACTACTGGCGTCAACTCCTC
AACGCCAAGCTCATCACCCAACGTAAGTTCGACAACCTCACCAAGGCTGAGCGTGGAGGACTCTCCGAGC
TCGACAAGGCCGGATTCATCAAGCGTCAACTCGTCGAGACCCGTCAAATCACCAAGCACGTCGCCCAAAT
CCTCGACTCCCGTATGAACACCAAGTACGACGAGAACGACAAGCTCATCCGTGAGGTCAAGGTCATCACC
CTCAAGTCCAAGCTCGTCTCCGACTTCCGTAAGGACTTCCAATTCTACAAGGTCCGTGAGATCAACAACT
ACCACCACGCCCACGACGCCTACCTCAACGCCGTAGTAGGAACCGCCCTCATCAAGAAGTACCCAAAGCT
CGAGTCCGAGTTCGTCTACGGAGACTACAAGGTCTACGACGTCCGTAAGATGATCGCCAAGTCCGAGCAA
GAGATCGGAAAGGCCACCGCCAAGTACTTCTTCTACTCCAACATCATGAACTTCTTCAAGGTAAGTTTAA
ACATGATTTTACTAACTAACTAATCTGATTTAAATTTTCAGACCGAGATCACCCTCGCCAACGGAGAGAT
CCGTAAGCGTCCACTCATCGAGACCAACGGAGAGACCGGAGAGATCGTCTGGGACAAGGGACGTGACTTC
GCCACAGTCCGTAAGGTCCTCTCCATGCCACAAGTCAACATCGTCAAGAAGACCGAGGTCCAAACCGGAG
GATTCTCCAAGGAGTCCATCCTCCCAAAGCGTAACTCCGACAAGCTCATCGCCCGTAAGAAGGACTGGGA
CCCAAAGAAGTACGGAGGATTCGACTCCCCAACCGTCGCCTACTCCGTCCTCGTCGTCGCCAAGGTCGAG
AAGGGAAAGTCCAAGAAGCTCAAGTCCGTCAAGGAGCTCCTCGGAATCACCATCATGGAGCGTTCCTCCT
TCGAGAAGAACCCAATCGACTTCCTCGAGGCCAAGGGATACAAGGAGGTCAAGAAGGACCTCATCATCAA
GCTCCCAAAGTACTCCCTCTTCGAGCTCGAGAACGGACGTAAGCGTATGCTCGCCTCCGCCGGAGAGCTC
CAAAAGGGAAACGAGCTCGCCCTCCCATCCAAGTACGTCAACTTCCTCTACCTCGCCTCCCACTACGAGA
AGCTCAAGGGATCCCCAGAGGACAACGAGCAAAAGCAACTCTTCGTCGAGCAACACAAGCACTACCTCGA
CGAGATCATCGAGCAAATCTCCGAGTTCTCCAAGCGTGTCATCCTCGCCGACGCCAACCTCGACAAGGTC
CTCTCCGCCTACAACAAGCACCGTGACAAGCCAATCCGTGAGCAAGCCGAGAACATCATCCACCTCTTCA
CCCTCACCAACCTCGGAGCCCCAGCCGCCTTCAAGTACTTCGACACCACCATCGACCGTAAGCGTTACAC
CTCCACCAAGGAGGTCCTCGACGCCACCCTCATCCACCAATCCATCACCGGACTCTACGAGACCCGTATC
GACCTCTCCCAACTCGGAGGAGACGGAGGATCCGGACCACCAAAGAAGAAGCGTAAGGTCTACCCATACG
ACGTCCCAGACTACGCCTAAACTAGTGATAAATGCAAAATCCTTTCAAGCATTCCCTTCTTCTCTATCAC
TCTTCTTTCTTTTTGTCAAAAAATTCTCTCGCTAATTTATTTGCTTTTTTAATGTTATTATTTTATGACT
TTTTATAGTCACTGAAAAGTTTGCATCTGAGTGAAGTGAATGCTATCAAAATGTGATTCTGTCTGATGTA
CTTTCACAATCTCTCTTCAATTCCATTTTGAAGTGCTTTAAACCCGAAAGGTTGAGAAAAATGCGAGCGC
TCAAATATTTGTATTGTGTTCGTTGAGTGACCCAACAAAAAGAGGAAACTTTATTGTGCCGCCAAGAAAA
AAGTCTCACAACTTTATTATACATAGTTGATAATTCACTGGCCGTCGTTTTACAACGTCGTGACTGGGAA
AACCAAAAAAAACTAGCAATAAAGGAATAAAAAACTGTACACCTTAAAGGCGCACACTCTGTTTTGCAAA
TTTTATTTTTAGTTGTGAATTTTCTGCTGAGACCTGAAAATAGCAACTTTAGTACTACTATAATTTGTCA
ACCTTTTCAAAAAAAGCATGCAATTTTTGAGAAACTCTTATAAAAGCTATTATTAAAAAAACACCTTTTT
TCCAAAATTATTCCACAAAAAATATGTTATGAAATGCCTACACCCTCTCACACACACTCTTTATACTACT
CTGTCAAACTCACGAGATGTCTGCCGCCTCTTGTGTTGCCCCTATATAAACACCTCCTATTGCGAGATGT
CTTGAAATCGCCGACTTGCGAGGGTTTTAGAGCTAGAAATAGCAAGTTAAAATAAGGCTAGTCCGTTATC
AACTTGAAAAAGTGGCACCGAGTCGGTGCTTTTTGTGAAATTTCTGGCGTAATAGCGAAGAGGCCCGCAC
CGATCGCCCTTCCCAACAGTTGCGCAGCCTGAATGGCGAATGGCGCCTGATGCGGTATTTTCTCCTTACG
CATCTGTGCGGTATTTCACACCGCATATGGTGCACTCTCAGTGCAATCTGCTCTGATGCCGCATAGTTAA
GCCAGCCCCGACACCCGCCAACACCCGCTGACGCGCCCTGACGGGCTTGTCTGCTCCCGGCATCCGCTTA
CAGACAAGCTGTGACCGTCTCCGGGAGCTGCATGTGTCAGAGGTTTTCACCGTCATCACCGAAACGCGCG
AGACGAAAGGGCCTCGTGATACGCCTATTTTTATAGGTTAATGTCATGATAATAATGGTTTCTTAGACGT
CAGGTGGCACTTTTCGGGGAAATGTGCGCGGAACCCCTATTTGTTTATTTTTCTAAATACATTCAAATAT
GTATCCGCTCATGAGACAATAACCCTGATAAATGCTTCAATAATATTGAAAAAGGAAGAGTATGAGTATT
CAACATTTCCGTGTCGCCCTTATTCCCTTTTTTGCGGCATTTTGCCTTCCTGTTTTTGCTCACCCAGAAA
CGCTGGTGAAAGTAAAAGATGCTGAAGATCAGTTGGGTGCACGAGTGGGTTACATCGAACTGGATCTCAA
CAGCGGTAAGATCCTTGAGAGTTTTCGCCCCGAAGAACGTTTTCCAATGATGAGCACTTTTAAAGTTCTG
CTATGTGGCGCGGTATTATCCCGTATTGACGCCGGGCAAGAGCAACTCGGTCGCCGCATACACTATTCTC
AGAATGACTTGGTTGAGTACTCACCAGTCACAGAAAAGCATCTTACGGATGGCATGACAGTAAGAGAATT
ATGCAGTGCTGCCATAACCATGAGTGATAACACTGCGGCCAACTTACTTCTGACAACGATCGGAGGACCG
AAGGAGCTAACCGCTTTTTTGCACAACATGGGGGATCATGTAACTCGCCTTGATCGTTGGGAACCGGAGC
TGAATGAAGCCATACCAAACGACGAGCGTGACACCACGATGCCTGTAGCAATGGCAACAACGTTGCGCAA
ACTATTAACTGGCGAACTACTTACTCTAGCTTCCCGGCAACAATTAATAGACTGGATGGAGGCGGATAAA
GTTGCAGGACCACTTCTGCGCTCGGCCCTTCCGGCTGGCTGGTTTATTGCTGATAAATCTGGAGCCGGTG
AGCGTGGGTCTCGCGGTATCATTGCAGCACTGGGGTCAGATGGTAAGCCCTCCCGTATCGTAGTTATCTA
CACGACGGGGAGTCAGGCAACTATGGATGAACGAAATAGACAGATCGCTGAGATAGGTGCCTCACTGATT
AAGCATTGGTAA
